Addgene plasmid #205535: pFH2.20_mCherry-MS2x4
Purpose: Express mCherry-MS2x4 (export tag consisting of 4 tandem repeats of MS2 stem-loop aptamer)
Depositing lab: Michael Elowitz. Depositing organization: California Institute of Technology. Publication: Engineering RNA export for measurement and manipulation of living cells. Horns F, Martinez JA, Fan C, Haque M, Linton JM, Tobin V, Santat L, Maggiolo AO, Bjorkman PJ, Lois C, Elowitz MB. Cell. 2023 Jul 10:S0092-8674(23)00689-X. doi: 10.1016/j.cell.2023.06.013. PubMed 37437570.
Backbone
  Vector backbone: pcDNA3.1
  Vector type: Mammalian Expression
  Selectable markers: mCherry
Growth in bacteria
  Bacterial resistance: Ampicillin, 100 μg/mL
  Growth temperature: 37°C
  Growth strain: NEB Stable
  Copy number: High Copy
Gene/Insert
  Gene/Insert name: mCherry
  Species: Synthetic
  Mutation: WT
  Promoter: CMV
  Cloning method: Restriction Enzyme; 5′ cloning site unknown (unknown if destroyed); 3′ cloning site unknown (unknown if destroyed)
Terms and licenses: Academic/Nonprofit Terms; Industry Terms: Not Available to Industry
How to cite: pFH2.20_mCherry-MS2x4 was a gift from Michael Elowitz (Addgene plasmid # 205535 ; http://n2t.net/addgene:205535 ; RRID:Addgene_205535)
