[The description below was written by a language model from this plasmid's Addgene catalogue record and pLannotate feature annotations shown in this document.]
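Description:
pFH2.20_mCherry-MS2x4 is a mammalian expression plasmid built on the pcDNA3.1 backbone (about 6.4 kb in the sequenced record). It is propagated in E. coli at high copy from a ColE1/pUC-type origin and selected with ampicillin through the β-lactamase gene and its native promoter. An f1 origin is also present, along with short backbone remnants such as lac promoter/operator elements and a bom fragment. The backbone carries an SV40 promoter-driven neomycin phosphotransferase cassette ending in an SV40 poly(A) signal, which in principle allows G418 selection of stable mammalian transfectants. The catalogue entry, however, lists only mCherry fluorescence as the selectable marker. The brief HIV-1 LTR, ble and lacI fragments in the annotation are probably incidental matches from automated annotation rather than functional parts.

The payload is a mammalian codon-optimized, wild-type mCherry coding sequence transcribed from the human CMV immediate-early enhancer and promoter and terminated by the bovine growth hormone polyadenylation signal. A T7 promoter sits just upstream of the coding sequence. According to the stated purpose, the transcript carries an "export tag" of four tandem MS2 stem-loop aptamers. The feature table does not annotate these repeats, but an unannotated gap of roughly 350 nt lies between the end of mCherry and the bGH poly(A) signal, which is consistent with placement in the 3′ untranslated region. MS2 stem-loops are bound by the MS2 bacteriophage coat protein, so the tag lets the mCherry mRNA be recognized by proteins bearing that RNA-binding domain. The construct comes from work on engineered RNA export from living cells, where it supplies a fluorescently trackable, taggable cargo RNA. The exporter components are not on this plasmid.
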