Features (pLannotate 1.2.2; 20 found; start..end, strand, type, name):
     28..80      -  misc_feature   bom (fragment): basis of mobility region from pBR322
    235..614     +  enhancer       CMV enhancer: human cytomegalovirus immediate early enhancer
    615..818     +  promoter       CMV promoter: human cytomegalovirus (CMV) immediate early promoter
    814..847     +  LTR            5' LTR (truncated) (fragment): truncated 5' long terminal repeat (LTR) from HIV-1
    863..881     +  promoter       T7 promoter: promoter for bacteriophage T7 RNA polymerase
    929..1639    +  CDS            mCherry: monomeric derivative of DsRed fluorescent protein (Shaner et al., 2004) mammalian codon-optimized
   1986..2210    +  polyA_signal   bGH poly(A) signal: bovine growth hormone polyadenylation signal
   2214..2235    +  promoter       SV40 promoter (fragment): SV40 enhancer and early promoter
   2256..2684    +  rep_origin     f1 ori (sequence partly withheld): f1 bacteriophage origin of replication; arrow indicates direction of (+) strand synthesis
   2698..3027    +  promoter       SV40 promoter: SV40 enhancer and early promoter
   3094..3885    +  CDS            neo: KKA2_KLEPN - Also known as kan, nptII. Experimental evidence at protein level: Swiss-Prot protein existence level 1. Resistance to kanamycin, neomycin, paromomycin, ribostamycin, butirosin and gentamicin B. From Klebsiella pneumoniae.
   3909..4067    +  CDS            ble (fragment): BLE_KLEPN - Experimental evidence at protein level: Swiss-Prot protein existence level 1. Binding protein with a strong affinity to the bleomycin family of antibiotics. Binds to CL990; an antimitotic-antibiotic compound. From Klebsiella pneumoniae.
   4062..4183    +  polyA_signal   SV40 poly(A) signal: SV40 polyadenylation signal
   4256..4272    -  protein_bind   lac operator: The lac repressor binds to the lac operator to inhibit transcription in E. coli. This inhibition can be relieved by adding lactose or isopropyl-β-D-thiogalactopyranoside (IPTG). lac repressor encoded by lacI
   4280..4310    -  promoter       lac promoter: promoter for the E. coli lac operon
   4325..4346    -  protein_bind   CAP binding site: CAP binding activates transcription in the presence of cAMP. E. coli catabolite activator protein
   4359..4451    -  CDS            lacI (fragment): lac repressor; lacI; The lac repressor binds to the lac operator to inhibit transcription in E. coli. This inhibition can be relieved by adding lactose or isopropyl-β-D-thiogalactopyranoside (IPTG).
   4634..5222    -  rep_origin     ori: high-copy-number ColE1/pMB1/pBR322/pUC origin of replication
   5393..6253    -  CDS            AmpR: β-lactamase; bla; confers resistance to ampicillin, carbenicillin, and related antibiotics
   6254..6358    -  promoter       AmpR promoter: bla
>Addgene plasmid #205535 | pFH2.20_mCherry-MS2x4 | addgene full sequence | sequence record 408786 | Addgene NGS Result
GACGGATCGGGAGATCTCCCGATCCCCTATGGTGCACTCTCAGTACAATCTGCTCTGATGCCGCATAGTT
AAGCCAGTATCTGCTCCCTGCTTGTGTGTTGGAGGTCGCTGAGTAGTGCGCGAGCAAAATTTAAGCTACA
ACAAGGCAAGGCTTGACCGACAATTGCATGAAGAATCTGCTTAGGGTTAGGCGTTTTGCGCTGCTTCGCG
ATGTACGGGCCAGATATACGCGTTGACATTGATTATTGACTAGTTATTAATAGTAATCAATTACGGGGTC
ATTAGTTCATAGCCCATATATGGAGTTCCGCGTTACATAACTTACGGTAAATGGCCCGCCTGGCTGACCG
CCCAACGACCCCCGCCCATTGACGTCAATAATGACGTATGTTCCCATAGTAACGCCAATAGGGACTTTCC
ATTGACGTCAATGGGTGGAGTATTTACGGTAAACTGCCCACTTGGCAGTACATCAAGTGTATCATATGCC
AAGTACGCCCCCTATTGACGTCAATGACGGTAAATGGCCCGCCTGGCATTATGCCCAGTACATGACCTTA
TGGGACTTTCCTACTTGGCAGTACATCTACGTATTAGTCATCGCTATTACCATGGTGATGCGGTTTTGGC
AGTACATCAATGGGCGTGGATAGCGGTTTGACTCACGGGGATTTCCAAGTCTCCACCCCATTGACGTCAA
TGGGAGTTTGTTTTGGCACCAAAATCAACGGGACTTTCCAAAATGTCGTAACAACTCCGCCCCATTGACG
CAAATGGGCGGTAGGCGTGTACGGTGGGAGGTCTATATAAGCAGAGCTCTCTGGCTAACTAGAGAACCCA
CTGCTTACTGGCTTATCGAAATTAATACGACTCACTATAGGGAGACCCAAGCTGGCTAGCGTTTAAACTT
AAGCTTGGTACCGCCACCATGGTGAGCAAGGGCGAGGAGGATAACATGGCCATCATCAAGGAGTTCATGC
GCTTCAAGGTGCACATGGAGGGCTCCGTGAACGGCCACGAGTTCGAGATCGAGGGCGAGGGCGAGGGCCG
CCCCTACGAGGGCACCCAGACCGCCAAGCTGAAGGTGACCAAGGGTGGCCCCCTGCCCTTCGCCTGGGAC
ATCCTGTCCCCTCAGTTCATGTACGGCTCCAAGGCCTACGTGAAGCACCCCGCCGACATCCCCGACTACT
TGAAGCTGTCCTTCCCCGAGGGCTTCAAGTGGGAGCGCGTGATGAACTTCGAGGACGGCGGCGTGGTGAC
CGTGACCCAGGACTCCTCCCTGCAGGACGGCGAGTTCATCTACAAGGTGAAGCTGCGCGGCACCAACTTC
CCCTCCGACGGCCCCGTAATGCAGAAGAAGACCATGGGCTGGGAGGCCTCCTCCGAGCGGATGTACCCCG
AGGACGGCGCCCTGAAGGGCGAGATCAAGCAGAGGCTGAAGCTGAAGGACGGCGGCCACTACGACGCTGA
GGTCAAGACCACCTACAAGGCCAAGAAGCCCGTGCAGCTGCCCGGCGCCTACAACGTCAACATCAAGTTG
GACATCACCTCCCACAACGAGGACTACACCATCGTGGAACAGTACGAACGCGCCGAGGGCCGCCACTCCA
CCGGCGGCATGGACGAGCTGTACAAGTAGAAGCAGTGGTATCAACGCAGAGTTCGTCGGCAGCGTCGGCG
CGCCATTTAAATGCGGCCGCCCGAGCCCACGAGACACTCTGCGTTGATACCACTGCTTCAGAGTAGTTGA
ATGAGCCACGGATCCACGGGTGGAGGATCACCCCACCCGACACTTCACAATCAAGGGGTACAATACACAA
GGGTGGAGGAACACCCCACCCTCCAGACACATTACACAGAAATCCAATCAAACAGAAGCACCATCAGGGC
TTCTGCTACCAAATTTATCTCAAAAAACTACAACAAGGAATCACCATCAGGGATTCCCTCTAGAGGGCCC
GTTTAAACCCGCTGATCAGCCTCGACTGTGCCTTCTAGTTGCCAGCCATCTGTTGTTTGCCCCTCCCCCG
TGCCTTCCTTGACCCTGGAAGGTGCCACTCCCACTGTCCTTTCCTAATAAAATGAGGAAATTGCATCGCA
TTGTCTGAGTAGGTGTCATTCTATTCTGGGGGGTGGGGTGGGGCAGGACAGCAAGGGGGAGGATTGGGAA
GACAATAGCAGGCATGCTGGGGATGCGGTGGGCTCTATGGCTTCTGAGGCGGAAAGAACCAGCTGGGGCT
CTAGGGGGTATCCCC
[124 nt withheld, positions 2256-2379]
C
[91 nt withheld, positions 2381-2471]
A
[49 nt withheld, positions 2473-2521]
CCTTTGACGTTGGAGTCCACGTTCTTT
[37 nt withheld, positions 2549-2585]
ACCCTATCTCGGTCTATTCTTTTGATTTATAAGGGATTTTGCCGATTTCGGCCTATTGGTTAAAAAATGA
GCTGATTTAACAAAAATTTAACGCGAATTAATTCTGTGGAATGTGTGTCAGTTAGGGTGTGGAAAGTCCC
CAGGCTCCCCAGCAGGCAGAAGTATGCAAAGCATGCATCTCAATTAGTCAGCAACCAGGTGTGGAAAGTC
CCCAGGCTCCCCAGCAGGCAGAAGTATGCAAAGCATGCATCTCAATTAGTCAGCAACCATAGTCCCGCCC
CTAACTCCGCCCATCCCGCCCCTAACTCCGCCCAGTTCCGCCCATTCTCCGCCCCATGGCTGACTAATTT
TTTTTATTTATGCAGAGGCCGAGGCCGCCTCTGCCTCTGAGCTATTCCAGAAGTAGTGAGGAGGCTTTTT
TGGAGGCCTAGGCTTTTGCAAAAAGCTCCCGGGAGCTTGTATATCCATTTTCGGATCTGATCAAGAGACA
GGATGAGGATCGTTTCGCATGATTGAACAAGATGGATTGCACGCAGGTTCTCCGGCCGCTTGGGTGGAGA
GGCTATTCGGCTATGACTGGGCACAACAGACAATCGGCTGCTCTGATGCCGCCGTGTTCCGGCTGTCAGC
GCAGGGGCGCCCGGTTCTTTTTGTCAAGACCGACCTGTCCGGTGCCCTGAATGAACTGCAGGACGAGGCA
GCGCGGCTATCGTGGCTGGCCACGACGGGCGTTCCTTGCGCAGCTGTGCTCGACGTTGTCACTGAAGCGG
GAAGGGACTGGCTGCTATTGGGCGAAGTGCCGGGGCAGGATCTCCTGTCATCTCACCTTGCTCCTGCCGA
GAAAGTATCCATCATGGCTGATGCAATGCGGCGGCTGCATACGCTTGATCCGGCTACCTGCCCATTCGAC
CACCAAGCGAAACATCGCATCGAGCGAGCACGTACTCGGATGGAAGCCGGTCTTGTCGATCAGGATGATC
TGGACGAAGAGCATCAGGGGCTCGCGCCAGCCGAACTGTTCGCCAGGCTCAAGGCGCGCATGCCCGACGG
CGAGGATCTCGTCGTGACCCATGGCGATGCCTGCTTGCCGAATATCATGGTGGAAAATGGCCGCTTTTCT
GGATTCATCGACTGTGGCCGGCTGGGTGTGGCGGACCGCTATCAGGACATAGCGTTGGCTACCCGTGATA
TTGCTGAAGAGCTTGGCGGCGAATGGGCTGACCGCTTCCTCGTGCTTTACGGTATCGCCGCTCCCGATTC
GCAGCGCATCGCCTTCTATCGCCTTCTTGACGAGTTCTTCTGAGCGGGACTCTGGGGTTCGAAATGACCG
ACCAAGCGACGCCCAACCTGCCATCACGAGATTTCGATTCCACCGCCGCCTTCTATGAAAGGTTGGGCTT
CGGAATCGTTTTCCGGGACGCCGGCTGGATGATCCTCCAGCGCGGGGATCTCATGCTGGAGTTCTTCGCC
CACCCCAACTTGTTTATTGCAGCTTATAATGGTTACAAATAAAGCAATAGCATCACAAATTTCACAAATA
AAGCATTTTTTTCACTGCATTCTAGTTGTGGTTTGTCCAAACTCATCAATGTATCTTATCATGTCTGTAT
ACCGTCGACCTCTAGCTAGAGCTTGGCGTAATCATGGTCATAGCTGTTTCCTGTGTGAAATTGTTATCCG
CTCACAATTCCACACAACATACGAGCCGGAAGCATAAAGTGTAAAGCCTGGGGTGCCTAATGAGTGAGCT
AACTCACATTAATTGCGTTGCGCTCACTGCCCGCTTTCCAGTCGGGAAACCTGTCGTGCCAGCTGCATTA
ATGAATCGGCCAACGCGCGGGGAGAGGCGGTTTGCGTATTGGGCGCTCTTCCGCTTCCTCGCTCACTGAC
TCGCTGCGCTCGGTCGTTCGGCTGCGGCGAGCGGTATCAGCTCACTCAAAGGCGGTAATACGGTTATCCA
CAGAATCAGGGGATAACGCAGGAAAGAACATGTGAGCAAAAGGCCAGCAAAAGGCCAGGAACCGTAAAAA
GGCCGCGTTGCTGGCGTTTTTCCATAGGCTCCGCCCCCCTGACGAGCATCACAAAAATCGACGCTCAAGT
CAGAGGTGGCGAAACCCGACAGGACTATAAAGATACCAGGCGTTTCCCCCTGGAAGCTCCCTCGTGCGCT
CTCCTGTTCCGACCCTGCCGCTTACCGGATACCTGTCCGCCTTTCTCCCTTCGGGAAGCGTGGCGCTTTC
TCATAGCTCACGCTGTAGGTATCTCAGTTCGGTGTAGGTCGTTCGCTCCAAGCTGGGCTGTGTGCACGAA
CCCCCCGTTCAGCCCGACCGCTGCGCCTTATCCGGTAACTATCGTCTTGAGTCCAACCCGGTAAGACACG
ACTTATCGCCACTGGCAGCAGCCACTGGTAACAGGATTAGCAGAGCGAGGTATGTAGGCGGTGCTACAGA
GTTCTTGAAGTGGTGGCCTAACTACGGCTACACTAGAAGAACAGTATTTGGTATCTGCGCTCTGCTGAAG
CCAGTTACCTTCGGAAAAAGAGTTGGTAGCTCTTGATCCGGCAAACAAACCACCGCTGGTAGCGGTGGTT
TTTTTGTTTGCAAGCAGCAGATTACGCGCAGAAAAAAAGGATCTCAAGAAGATCCTTTGATCTTTTCTAC
GGGGTCTGACGCTCAGTGGAACGAAAACTCACGTTAAGGGATTTTGGTCATGAGATTATCAAAAAGGATC
TTCACCTAGATCCTTTTAAATTAAAAATGAAGTTTTAAATCAATCTAAAGTATATATGAGTAAACTTGGT
CTGACAGTTACCAATGCTTAATCAGTGAGGCACCTATCTCAGCGATCTGTCTATTTCGTTCATCCATAGT
TGCCTGACTCCCCGTCGTGTAGATAACTACGATACGGGAGGGCTTACCATCTGGCCCCAGTGCTGCAATG
ATACCGCGAGACCCACGCTCACCGGCTCCAGATTTATCAGCAATAAACCAGCCAGCCGGAAGGGCCGAGC
GCAGAAGTGGTCCTGCAACTTTATCCGCCTCCATCCAGTCTATTAATTGTTGCCGGGAAGCTAGAGTAAG
TAGTTCGCCAGTTAATAGTTTGCGCAACGTTGTTGCCATTGCTACAGGCATCGTGGTGTCACGCTCGTCG
TTTGGTATGGCTTCATTCAGCTCCGGTTCCCAACGATCAAGGCGAGTTACATGATCCCCCATGTTGTGCA
AAAAAGCGGTTAGCTCCTTCGGTCCTCCGATCGTTGTCAGAAGTAAGTTGGCCGCAGTGTTATCACTCAT
GGTTATGGCAGCACTGCATAATTCTCTTACTGTCATGCCATCCGTAAGATGCTTTTCTGTGACTGGTGAG
TACTCAACCAAGTCATTCTGAGAATAGTGTATGCGGCGACCGAGTTGCTCTTGCCCGGCGTCAATACGGG
ATAATACCGCGCCACATAGCAGAACTTTAAAAGTGCTCATCATTGGAAAACGTTCTTCGGGGCGAAAACT
CTCAAGGATCTTACCGCTGTTGAGATCCAGTTCGATGTAACCCACTCGTGCACCCAACTGATCTTCAGCA
TCTTTTACTTTCACCAGCGTTTCTGGGTGAGCAAAAACAGGAAGGCAAAATGCCGCAAAAAAGGGAATAA
GGGCGACACGGAAATGTTGAATACTCATACTCTTCCTTTTTCAATATTATTGAAGCATTTATCAGGGTTA
TTGTCTCATGAGCGGATACATATTTGAATGTATTTAGAAAAATAAACAAATAGGGGTTCCGCGCACATTT
CCCCGAAAAGTGCCACCTGACGTC
